>Addgene plasmid #220960 | 1203P-CMV-Cas7.1-bGHpolyA | addgene full sequence | sequence record 437828 | Addgene NGS Result
TTGAGATCCTTTTTTTCTGCGCGTAATCTGCTGCTTGCAAACAAAAAAACCACCGCTACCAGCGGTGGTT
TGTTTGCCGGATCAAGAGCTACCAACTCTTTTTCCGAAGGTAACTGGCTTCAGCAGAGCGCAGATACCAA
ATACTGTTCTTCTAGTGTAGCCGTAGTTAGGCCACCACTTCAAGAACTCTGTAGCACCGCCTACATACCT
CGCTCTGCTAATCCTGTTACCAGTGGCTGCTGCCAGTGGCGATAAGTCGTGTCTTACCGGGTTGGACTCA
AGACGATAGTTACCGGATAAGGCGCAGCGGTCGGGCTGAACGGGGGGTTCGTGCACACAGCCCAGCTTGG
AGCGAACGACCTACACCGAACTGAGATACCTACAGCGTGAGCTATGAGAAAGCGCCACGCTTCCCGAAGG
GAGAAAGGCGGACAGGTATCCGGTAAGCGGCAGGGTCGGAACAGGAGAGCGCACGAGGGAGCTTCCAGGG
GGAAACGCCTGGTATCTTTATAGTCCTGTCGGGTTTCGCCACCTCTGACTTGAGCGTCGATTTTTGTGAT
GCTCGTCAGGGGGGCGGAGCCTATGGAAAAACGCCAGCAACGCGGCCTTTTTACGGTTCCTGGCCTTTTG
CTGGCCTTTTGCTCACATGTTCTTTCCTGCGTTATCCCCTGATTCTGTGGATAACCGTATTACCGCCTTT
GAGTGAGCTGATACCGCTCGCCGCAGCCGAACGACCGAGCGCAGCGAGTCAGTGAGCGAGGAAGCGGAAG
AGCGCCCAATACGCAAACCGCCTCTTCCCGCGCGTTGGCCGATTCATTAATGCAGCTGGCACGACAGGTT
TCCCGACTGGAAAGCGGGCAGTGAGCGCAACGCAATTAATGTGAGTTAGCTCACTCATTAGGCATCCTAG
GCTTTACACTTTATGCTTCCGGCTCGTATGTTGTGTGGAATTGTGAGCGGATAACAATTTCACACAGGAA
ACAGCTATGACCATGATTACGCCAAGCTCTAGCTAGAGGTCGACGGTATCGAGCCCCAGCTGGTTCTTTC
CGCCTCAGAAGCCATAGAGCCCACCGCATCCCCAGCATGCCTGCTATTGTCTTCCCAATCCTCCCCCTTG
CTGTCCTGCCCCACCCCACCCCCCAGAATAGAATGACACCTACTCAGACAATGCGATGCAATTTCCTCAT
TTTATTAGGAAAGGACAGTGGGAGTGGCACCTTCCAGGGTCAAGGAAGGCACGGGGGAGGGGCAAACAAC
AGATGGCTGGCAACTAGAAGGCACAGTCGAGGCTGATCAGCGGGTTTAAACTCAATGGTGATGGTGATGA
TGACCGGTTTAGAACCTGATTACGCACAGAGCTCCACACAGCCGATCCGTAAACTTGAGAGAATCACAGA
GCAGTTTCCTGGCTTCAGCGCTGACTTTATTATCTATGGTAATCTCCCCTTCGAAGCGGGGAAACCTAGT
ATGGTCGACTTCGTAAGCCTTAAAGAAGTCATGGGCCTTACCGGATTTGAAATCGACCCTGTTAAGTACC
CGTTGGCTGCCTATAGCTTTTGGCCCGTCGAAATCGGGCTTCCCTGGAAGGGAAAGATTGCCAAAATGAA
TACGAAAGCGCCAATCCTTCTTCTCAGCCTTCTTTCCATCGTTACCGGATCTCCCGAGAAGTTCGCAAAA
CGGGCAGTAAGTTTCAGCGTTATCTGGACAGGGGTTCTTATCGGTCCAACGAAGGGTGGACCGCTGCCTC
AATTGCAGCAACCTGTCTTTATCTTCCGTATCAAATTTCCCAGGACAACATGTCTTTTCGCTAATTTTCC
CATCACTCAATGTCAGCAGGTTTTCCGCGCTTCTAATTACTGCGGACCGCAGCAATGTCCCAGTTATGTA
AGGCCGCCCTTTTGTGTTATCCTTCTTATTTCTATGCCATCTTGCAAAAGCTTGGCCGCGAACAAATTCC
TTGTTGTTCTTGTTTCGCCTAGTGCTTTCCTGCCATTTGGTCATCCGAAACGGCTCGAGGAATTCAATTG
AAATCTTCATAGTAGTCGTCATGCGGCCGCGGATCTCTAGCGGATCTGACGGTTCACTAAACCAGCTCTG
CTTATATAGACCTCCCACCGTACACGCCTACCGCCCATTTGCGTCAATGGGGCGGAGTTGTTACGACATT
TTGGAAAGTCCCGTTGATTTTGGTGCCAAAACAAACTCCCATTGACGTCAATGGGGTGGAGACTTGGAAA
TCCCCGTGAGTCAAACCGCTATCCACGCCCATTGATGTACTGCCAAAACCGCATCACCATGGTAATAGCG
ATGACTAATACGTAGATGTACTGCCAAGTAGGAAAGTCCCATAAGGTCATGTACTGGGCATAATGCCAGG
CGGGCCATTTACCGTCATTGACGTCAATAGGGGGCGTACTTGGCATATGATACACTTGATGTACTGCCAA
GTGGGCAGTTTACCGTAAATACTCCACCCATTGACGTCAATGGAAAGTCCCTATTGGCGTTACTATGGGA
ACATACGTCATTATTGACGTCAATGGGCGGGGGTCGTTGGGCGGTCAGCCAGGCGGGCCATTTACCGTAA
GTTATGTAACGCGGAACTCCATATATGGGCTATGAACTAATGACCCCGTAATTGATTACTATTAATAACT
AGTCAATAATCAATGTCAACGCGTATATCTGGCCCGTACATCGCGAAGCAGCGCAAAACGCCTAACCCTA
AGCAGATTCTTCATGCAATTGTCGGTCAAGCCTTGCCTTGTTGTAGCTTAAATTTTGCTCGCGCACTACT
CAGCGACCTCCAACACACAAGCAGGGAGCAGATACTGGCTTAACTATGCGGCATCAGAGCAGATTGTACT
GAGAGTCGACCCTAGGGGATCGGGAGATCGATCTCCCGATCCGTCGACGTCAGGTGGCACTTTTCGGGGA
AATGTGCGCGGAACCCCTATTTGTTTATTTTTCTAAATACATTCAAATATGTATCCGCTCATGAGACAAT
AACCCTGATAAATGCTTCAATAATATTGAAAAAGGAAGAGTATGAGTATTCAACATTTCCGTGTCGCCCT
TATTCCCTTTTTTGCGGCATTTTGCCTTCCTGTTTTTGCTCACCCAGAAACGCTGGTGAAAGTAAAAGAT
GCTGAAGATCAGTTGGGTGCACGAGTGGGTTACATCGAACTGGATCTCAACAGCGGTAAGATCCTTGAGA
GTTTTCGCCCCGAAGAACGTTTTCCAATGATGAGCACTTTTAAAGTTCTGCTATGTGGCGCGGTATTATC
CCGTATTGACGCCGGGCAAGAGCAACTCGGTCGCCGCATACACTATTCTCAGAATGACTTGGTTGAGTAC
TCACCAGTCACAGAAAAGCATCTTACGGATGGCATGACAGTAAGAGAATTATGCAGTGCTGCCATAACCA
TGAGTGATAACACTGCGGCCAACTTACTTCTGACAACGATCGGAGGACCGAAGGAGCTAACCGCTTTTTT
GCACAACATGGGGGATCATGTAACTCGCCTTGATCGTTGGGAACCGGAGCTGAATGAAGCCATACCAAAC
GACGAGCGTGACACCACGATGCCTGTAGCAATGGCAACAACGTTGCGCAAACTATTAACTGGCGAACTAC
TTACTCTAGCTTCCCGGCAACAATTAATAGACTGGATGGAGGCGGATAAAGTTGCAGGACCACTTCTGCG
CTCGGCCCTTCCGGCTGGCTGGTTTATTGCTGATAAATCTGGAGCCGGTGAGCGTGGGTCTCGCGGTATC
ATTGCAGCACTGGGGCCAGATGGTAAGCCCTCCCGTATCGTAGTTATCTACACGACGGGGAGTCAGGCAA
CTATGGATGAACGAAATAGACAGATCGCTGAGATAGGTGCCTCACTGATTAAGCATTGGTAACTGTCAGA
CCAAGTTTACTCATATATACTTTAGATTGATTTAAAACTTCATTTTTAATTTAAAAGGATCTAGGTGAAG
ATCCTTTTTGATAATCTCATGACCAAAATCCCTTAACGTGAGTTTTCGTTCCACTGAGTGTCAGACCCCG
TAGAAAAGATCAAAGGATCTTC
Features (pLannotate 1.2.2; 13 found; start..end, strand, type, name):
      1..589     +  rep_origin     ori: high-copy-number ColE1/pMB1/pBR322/pUC origin of replication
    772..864     +  CDS            lacI (fragment): lac repressor; lacI; The lac repressor binds to the lac operator to inhibit transcription in E. coli. This inhibition can be relieved by adding lactose or isopropyl-β-D-thiogalactopyranoside (IPTG).
    877..898     +  protein_bind   CAP binding site: CAP binding activates transcription in the presence of cAMP. E. coli catabolite activator protein
    913..943     +  promoter       lac promoter: promoter for the E. coli lac operon
    951..967     +  protein_bind   lac operator: The lac repressor binds to the lac operator to inhibit transcription in E. coli. This inhibition can be relieved by adding lactose or isopropyl-β-D-thiogalactopyranoside (IPTG). lac repressor encoded by lacI
   1016..1032    -  misc_feature   MCS (fragment): pBluescript multiple cloning site
   1037..1058    -  promoter       SV40 promoter (fragment): SV40 enhancer and early promoter
   1062..1286    -  polyA_signal   bGH poly(A) signal: bovine growth hormone polyadenylation signal
   2094..2297    -  promoter       CMV promoter: human cytomegalovirus (CMV) immediate early promoter
   2298..2677    -  enhancer       CMV enhancer: human cytomegalovirus immediate early enhancer
   2832..2876    +  misc_feature   bom (fragment): basis of mobility region from pBR322
   2947..3051    +  promoter       AmpR promoter: bla
   3052..3912    +  CDS            AmpR: β-lactamase; bla; confers resistance to ampicillin, carbenicillin, and related antibiotics
