[The description below was written by a language model from this plasmid's Addgene catalogue record and pLannotate feature annotations shown in this document.]
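Description:
1203P-CMV-Cas7.1-bGHpolyA is a small mammalian expression plasmid (about 4.1 kb) built on a pCMV backbone and catalogued as a CRISPR vector. It is maintained in E. coli through a high-copy ColE1/pUC-type origin of replication and selected with ampicillin via a β-lactamase (AmpR) gene driven by its own promoter. The annotation also picks up backbone remnants that have no evident role in the payload. These include a CAP binding site, lac promoter and lac operator, and short fragments of lacI, a pBluescript multiple cloning site, the SV40 promoter and the pBR322 bom region.

The payload is a single reverse-strand expression cassette. The human cytomegalovirus immediate-early enhancer and promoter drive the insert, and the bovine growth hormone polyadenylation signal terminates and stabilises the transcript. The insert is recorded as a truncated DiCas7-11, specifically the Cas7.1 domain alone, excised from the full-length DiCas7-11 effector. Cas7-11 is a type III-E, RNA-guided, RNA-targeting CRISPR effector made of several fused Cas7-like domains plus a Cas11-like domain. The automated feature table does not annotate this coding sequence. It presumably occupies the unannotated gap of roughly 800 nt between the CMV promoter and the bGH poly(A) signal, which fits a single-domain fragment rather than the whole protein. No epitope tags, localisation signals, reporter, guide RNA cassette or mammalian selection marker are annotated or stated.

According to the record, the construct is an "effector only" plasmid that expresses the isolated Cas7.1 domain. This suggests transient transfection of mammalian cells for domain-dissection or control comparisons with the intact effector, although the record gives no specific application.
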