Addgene plasmid #220960: 1203P-CMV-Cas7.1-bGHpolyA
Purpose: Effector only expresses Cas7.1 domain (truncated from DiCas7-11 effector)
Depositing lab: Omar Akbari. Depositing organization: University of California, San Diego (UCSD).
Backbone
  Vector backbone: pCMV
  Vector type: Mammalian Expression, CRISPR
Growth in bacteria
  Bacterial resistance: Ampicillin, 100 μg/mL
  Growth temperature: 37°C
  Growth strain: DH5alpha
  Copy number: Unknown
Gene/Insert
  Gene/Insert name: Truncated DiCas7-11
Terms and licenses: Academic/Nonprofit Terms; Industry Terms: Not Available to Industry
How to cite: 1203P-CMV-Cas7.1-bGHpolyA was a gift from Omar Akbari (Addgene plasmid # 220960 ; http://n2t.net/addgene:220960 ; RRID:Addgene_220960)
